>Addgene plasmid #104719 | pUG-351 | addgene full sequence | sequence record 207026 | Addgene NGS Result
TGTGGATAACCGTATTACCGCCTTTGAGTGAGCTGATACCGCTCGCCGCAGCCGAACGACCGAGCGCAGC
GAGTCAGTGAGCGAGGAAGCGGAAGAGCGCCCAATACGCAAACCGCCTCTCCCCGCGCGTTGGCCGATTC
ATTAATCACTCTGTGGTCTCAAATGGGAAGCAAGTATTCCAAGGCAACAAATTCCATAAATGATGCTTTA
AGCTCGAGTTATCTCGTTCCTTTTGAAAGTTATCGAGTTCCTTTAGTAGATTTGGAGGAAGCAACTAATA
ATTTTGATCACAAGTTTTTAATTGGACATGGTGTCTTTGGGAAGGTTTACAAGGGTGTTTTGCGTGATGG
AGCAAAGGTGGCCCTGAAAAGGCGTACACCTGAGTCCTCACAAGGTATTGAAGAGTTCGAAACAGAAATT
GAGACTCTCTCATTTTGCAGACATCCGCATCTGGTTTCATTGATAGGATTCTGTGATGAAAGAAATGAGA
TGATTCTAATTTATAAATACATGGAGAATGGGAACCTCAAGAGACATTTGTATGGATCAGATCTACCCAC
AATGAGCATGAGCTGGGAGCAGAGGCTGGAGATATGCATAGGGGCAGCCAGAGGTCTACACTACCTTCAT
ACTAGAGCAATTATACATCGTGATGTCAAGTCTATAAACATATTGCTTGATGAGAATTTTGTGCCAAAAA
TTACTGATTTTGGAATATCCAAGAAAGGGACTGAGCTTGATCAAACCCATCTTAGCACAGTAGTGAAAGG
AACTCTCGGCTACATTGACCCTGAATATTTTATAAAGGGACGACTCACTGAAAAATCTGATGTTTATTCT
TTCGGTGTTGTTTTATTCGAAGTTCTTTGTGCTAGGTCTGCCATAGTTCAATCTCTTCCAAGGGAGATGG
TTAATTTAGCTGAATGGGCAGTGGAGTCGCATAATAATGGACAGTTGGAACAAATCGTAGATCCCAATCT
TGCAGATAAAATAAGACCAGAGTCCCTCAGGAAGTTTGGAGATACAGCGGTAAAATGCTTAGCTTTGTCT
AGTGAAGATAGGCCATCAATGGGTGATGTGTTGTGGAAACTGGAGTATGCACTCCGTCTCCAAGAGTCTG
TTATTTAAGCTTTGAGACCACGAAGTGGCTCTTCAGTGGACGAAAGGGCCTCGTGATACGCCTATTTTTA
TAGGTTAATGTCATGATAATAATGGTTTCTTAGACGTCAGGTGGCACTTTTCGGGGAAATGTGCGCGGAA
CCCCTATTTGTTTATTTTTCTAAATACATTCAAATATGTATCCGCTCATGAGACAATAACCCTGATAAAT
GCTTCAATAATATTGAAAAAGGAAGAGTATGCGCTCACGCAACTGGTCCAGAACCTTGACCGAACGCAGC
GGTGGTAACGGCGCAGTGGCGGTTTTCATGGCTTGTTATGACTGTTTTTTTTTGGGGTACAGTCTATGCC
TCGGGCATCCAAGCAGCAAGCGCGTTACGCCGTGGGTCGATGTTTGATGTTATGGAGCAGCAACGATGTT
ACGCAGCAGGGCAGTCGCCCTAAAACAAAGTTAAACATCATGAGGGAAGCGGTGATCGCCGAAGTATCGA
CTCAACTATCAGAGGTAGTTGGCGTCATCGAGCGCCATCTCGAACCGACGTTGCTGGCCGTACATTTGTA
CGGCTCCGCAGTGGATGGCGGCCTGAAGCCACACAGCGATATTGATTTGCTGGTTACGGTGACCGTAAGG
CTTGATGAAACAACGCGGCGAGCTTTGATCAACGACCTTTTGGAAACTTCGGCTTCCCCTGGAGAGAGCG
AGATTCTCCGCGCTGTAGAAGTCACCATTGTTGTGCACGACGACATCATTCCGTGGCGTTATCCAGCTAA
GCGCGAACTGCAATTTGGAGAATGGCAGCGCAATGACATTCTTGCAGGTATCTTCGAGCCAGCCACGATC
GACATTGATCTGGCTATCTTGCTGACAAAAGCAAGAGAACATAGCGTTGCCTTGGTAGGTCCAGCGGCGG
AGGAACTCTTTGATCCGGTTCCTGAACAGGATCTATTTGAGGCGCTAAATGAAACCTTAACGCTATGGAA
CTCGCCGCCCGACTGGGCTGGCGATGAGCGAAATGTAGTGCTTACGTTGTCCCGCATTTGGTACAGCGCA
GTAACCGGCAAAATCGCGCCGAAGGATGTCGCTGCCGACTGGGCAATGGAGCGCCTGCCGGCCCAGTATC
AGCCCGTCATACTTGAAGCTAGACAGGCTTATCTTGGACAAGAAGAAGATCGCTTGGCCTCGCGCGCAGA
TCAGTTGGAAGAATTTGTCCATTACGTAAAAGGCGAGATCACCAAGGTAGTCGGCAAATAACTGTCAGAC
CAAGTTTACTCATATATACTTTAGATTGATTTAAAACTTCATTTTTAATTTAAAAGGATCTAGGTGAAGA
TCCTTTTTGATAATCTCATGACCAAAATCCCTTAACGTGAGTTTTCGTTCCACTGAGCGTCAGACCCCGT
AGAAAAGATCAAAGGATCTTCTTGAGATCCTTTTTTTCTGCGCGTAATCTGCTGCTTGCAAACAAAAAAA
CCACCGCTACCAGCGGTGGTTTGTTTGCCGGATCAAGAGCTACCAACTCTTTTTCCGAAGGTAACTGGCT
TCAGCAGAGCGCAGATACCAAATACTGTTCTTCTAGTGTAGCCGTAGTTAGGCCACCACTTCAAGAACTC
TGTAGCACCGCCTACATACCTCGCTCTGCTAATCCTGTTACCAGTGGCTGCTGCCAGTGGCGATAAGTCG
TGTCTTACCGGGTTGGACTCAAGACGATAGTTACCGGATAAGGCGCAGCGGTCGGGCTGAACGGGGGGTT
CGTGCACACAGCCCAGCTTGGAGCGAACGACCTACACCGAACTGAGATACCTACAGCGTGAGCTATGAGA
AAGCGCCACGCTTCCCGAAGGGAGAAAGGCGGACAGGTATCCGGTAAGCGGCAGGGTCGGAACAGGAGAG
CGCACGAGGGAGCTTCCAGGGGGAAACGCCTGGTATCTTTATAGTCCTGTCGGGTTTCGCCACCTCTGAC
TTGAGCGTCGATTTTTGTGATGCTCGTCAGGGGGGCGGAGCCTATGGAAAAACGCCAGCAACGCGGCCTT
TTTACGGTTCCTGGCCTTTTGCTGGCCTTTTGCTCACATGTTCTTTCCTGCGTTATCCCCTGATTC
Features (pLannotate 1.2.2; 8 found; start..end, strand, type, name):
      1..95      +  rep_origin     RSF ori (fragment): Plasmids containing the RSF 1030 origin of replication can be propagated in E. coli cells that contain additional plasmids with compatible origins.
     97..146     +  CDS            lacI (fragment): lac repressor; lacI; The lac repressor binds to the lac operator to inhibit transcription in E. coli. This inhibition can be relieved by adding lactose or isopropyl-β-D-thiogalactopyranoside (IPTG).
    163..1125    +  CDS            HERK1 (fragment): HERK_ARATH - Experimental evidence at protein level: Swiss-Prot protein existence level 1. Receptor-like protein kinase required for cell elongation during vegetative growth, mostly in a brassinosteroid-(BR-) independent manner. From Arabidopsis thaliana (Mouse-ear cress).
   1254..1358    +  promoter       AmpR promoter: bla
   1349..1429    -  CDS            int (fragment): INT2_ECOLX - Protein inferred from homology: Swiss-Prot protein existence level 3. Putative integrase believed to be involved in the insertion of antibiotic resistance genes into plasmids and transposons. From Escherichia coli.
   1517..1573    +  CDS            GmR (fragment): gentamycin acetyltransferase; aacC1; confers resistance to gentamycin
   1580..2368    +  CDS            aadA: S3AD_ECOLX - Experimental evidence at protein level: Swiss-Prot protein existence level 1. Mediates bacterial resistance to the antibiotics streptomycin and spectinomycin. From Escherichia coli.
   2542..3130    +  rep_origin     ori: high-copy-number ColE1/pMB1/pBR322/pUC origin of replication
