[The description below was written by a language model from this plasmid's Addgene catalogue record and pLannotate feature annotations shown in this document.]
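Description:
pUG-351 is a Level 0 cloning module from the UbiGate toolbox, a Golden Gate/modular cloning collection built for reconstituting and analysing ubiquitination. It is based on the small pICH41308 backbone, a synthetic-biology entry vector maintained in E. coli. The sequenced plasmid is about 3.2 kb. It replicates at high copy from a ColE1/pUC-type origin and is selected with spectinomycin through the aadA aminoglycoside adenylyltransferase gene. The annotation places an AmpR (bla) promoter upstream of aadA, along with short integrase and gentamicin acetyltransferase fragments. These are probably remnants of the integron-derived resistance cassette rather than functional genes. The brief RSF ori and lacI fragments at the start of the sequence are likewise partial matches and not working elements.

The insert is the coding sequence for Pto, a serine/threonine protein kinase; the record does not state its source organism. The automated annotation labels the roughly 960 bp open reading frame as a fragment of the Arabidopsis receptor-like kinase HERK1. This most likely reflects kinase-domain homology to the nearest database entry, and the catalogue identity of Pto should be taken as the insert. Pto was inserted using BpiI, and both sites were destroyed during cloning. No promoter, terminator or tag is annotated around the insert, so the plasmid serves as a storage and donor module, not an expression construct. According to the depositor, the insert is released with BsaI and assembled into a Level 1 vector, where it can be combined with other standardised parts into a transcription unit.
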