Addgene plasmid #104719: pUG-351
Purpose: Cloning Module
Depositing lab: Marco Trujillo. Depositing organization: Leibniz Institute of Plant Biochemistry (IPB). Publication: UbiGate: a synthetic biology toolbox to analyse ubiquitination. Kowarschik K, Hoehenwarter W, Marillonnet S, Trujillo M. New Phytol. 2018 Mar;217(4):1749-1763. doi: 10.1111/nph.14900. Epub 2017 Nov 30. PubMed 29194629.
Backbone
  Vector backbone: pICH41308
  Backbone manufacturer: self-made
  Backbone size w/o insert (bp): 2251
  Vector type: Synthetic Biology
Growth in bacteria
  Bacterial resistance: Spectinomycin, 50 μg/mL
  Growth temperature: 37°C
  Growth strain: DH5alpha
  Copy number: High Copy
Gene/Insert
  Gene/Insert name: Pto (alt name: serine/threonine protein kinase Pto)
  Cloning method: Restriction Enzyme; 5′ cloning site BpiI (destroyed during cloning); 3′ cloning site BpiI (destroyed during cloning)
  Sequencing primers: 5′ moclof, agcgaggaagcggaagagcg; 3′ moclor, gccacctgacgtctaagaaacc
Terms and licenses: Academic/Nonprofit Terms; Industry Terms: Not Available to Industry
Depositor comments: release insert with BsaI and clone to Level 1 cloning vector
How to cite: pUG-351 was a gift from Marco Trujillo (Addgene plasmid # 104719 ; http://n2t.net/addgene:104719 ; RRID:Addgene_104719)
